Addgene plasmid #39053: PCTK1
Purpose: Bacterial expression for structure determination; may not be full ORF
Depositing lab: Nicola Burgess-Brown. Depositing organization: University of Oxford.
Backbone
  Vector backbone: pNIC-CH
  Backbone manufacturer: SGC
  Vector type: Bacterial Expression
Growth in bacteria
  Bacterial resistance: Kanamycin, 50 μg/mL
  Growth temperature: 37°C
  Growth strain: Mach1
  Copy number: Low Copy
Gene/Insert
  Gene/Insert name: PCTK1 (alt names: PCTAIRE protein kinase 1 [isoform a; tv1]; PDB:3MTL)
  Species: H. sapiens (human)
  Insert size (bp): 981
  Mutation: Activation loop mutant S319D
  Entrez Gene: CDK16 (a.k.a. PCTAIRE, PCTAIRE1, PCTGAIRE, PCTK1)
  Tag / fusion protein: His6 (C terminal on insert)
  Cloning method: Ligation Independent Cloning
  Sequencing primers: 5′ T7; 3′ T7-term
Terms and licenses: Academic/Nonprofit Terms; Industry Terms: Not Available to Industry
How to cite: PCTK1 was a gift from Nicola Burgess-Brown (Addgene plasmid # 39053 ; http://n2t.net/addgene:39053 ; RRID:Addgene_39053)
