[The description below was written by a language model from this plasmid's Addgene catalogue record.]
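Description:
PCTK1 is a bacterial expression plasmid built on the pNIC-CH backbone from the SGC, designed to produce a fragment of human PCTAIRE protein kinase 1 (now designated CDK16) for structural studies. It is maintained in E. coli under kanamycin selection and is recorded as a low-copy plasmid. The record does not name the origin of replication. No feature table is provided, so the vector's regulatory elements are not explicitly listed. The recommended sequencing primers are T7 and T7-term, which suggests that the insert sits between a T7 promoter and a T7 terminator. In that arrangement, expression would depend on a host strain supplying T7 RNA polymerase.

The insert is 981 bp, derived from isoform a (transcript variant 1) of the human gene, and was introduced by ligation-independent cloning. The record cautions that it may not be the full open reading frame, in keeping with a truncated construct chosen for crystallisation rather than the complete protein. It carries an S319D substitution in the activation loop. Replacing a serine with aspartate in this way is commonly used to mimic phosphorylation, although the record does not state the rationale. A hexahistidine tag is fused to the C terminus of the insert, allowing purification of the recombinant protein by immobilised metal affinity chromatography. The stated purpose is bacterial expression for structure determination, and the entry links the construct to a deposited Protein Data Bank structure of the kinase.
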