>Addgene plasmid #39053 | PCTK1 | depositor partial sequence | sequence record 49111 | PCTK1 sequence 981 bps
ATGGAGACCTACATTAAGCTGGACAAACTGGGCGAGGGTACCTATGCCACCGTCTACAAAGGCAAAAGCA
AGCTCACAGACAACCTTGTGGCACTCAAGGAGATCAGACTGGAACATGAAGAGGGGGCACCCTGCACCGC
CATCCGGGAAGTGTCCCTGCTCAAGGACCTCAAACACGCCAACATCGTTACGCTACATGACATTATCCAC
ACGGAGAAGTCCCTCACCCTTGTCTTTGAGTACCTGGACAAGGACCTGAAGCAGTACCTGGATGACTGTG
GGAACATCATCAACATGCACAACGTGAAACTGTTCCTGTTCCAGCTGCTCCGTGGCCTGGCCTACTGCCA
CCGGCAGAAGGTGCTACACCGAGACCTCAAGCCCCAGAACCTGCTCATCAACGAGAGGGGAGAGCTCAAG
CTGGCTGACTTTGGCCTGGCCCGAGCCAAGTCAATCCCAACAAAGACATACGACAATGAGGTGGTGACAC
TGTGGTACCGGCCCCCTGACATCCTGCTTGGGTCCACGGACTACTCCACTCAGATTGACATGTGGGGTGT
GGGCTGCATCTTCTATGAGATGGCCACAGGCCGTCCCCTCTTTCCGGGCTCCACGGTGGAGGAACAGCTA
CACTTCATCTTCCGTATCTTAGGAACCCCAACTGAGGAGACGTGGCCAGGCATCCTGTCCAACGAGGAGT
TCAAGACATACAACTACCCCAAGTACCGAGCCGAGGCCCTTTTGAGCCACGCACCCCGACTTGATAGCGA
CGGGGCCGACCTCCTCACCAAGCTGTTGCAGTTTGAGGGTCGAAATCGGATCTCCGCAGAGGATGCCATG
AAACATCCATTCTTCCTCAGTCTGGGGGAGCGGATCCACAAACTTCCTGACACTACTTCCATATTTGCAC
TAAAGGAGATTCAGCTACAAAAGGAGGCCAGCCTTCGGTCTGCGCACCATCATCACCACCATTGAGGATC
C
