>Addgene plasmid #39053 | PCTK1 | addgene partial sequence | sequence record 53238 | T7 5'-TAATACGACTCACTATAGGG-3'
AATAATTTTGTTTACCTTAAGAAGGAGATATACTATGGAGACCTACATTAAGCTGGACAAACTGGGCGAG
GGTACCTATGCCACCGTCTACAAAGGCAAAAGCAAGCTCACAGACAACCTTGTGGCACTCAAGGAGATCA
GACTGGAACATGAAGAGGGGGCACCCTGCACCGCCATCCGGGAAGTGTCCCTGCTCAAGGACCTCAAACA
CGCCAACATCGTTACGCTACATGACATTATCCACACGGAGAAGTCCCTCACCCTTGTCTTTGAGTACCTG
GACAAGGACCTGAAGCAGTACCTGGATGACTGTGGGAACATCATCAACATGCACAACGTGAAACTGTTCC
TGTTCCAGCTGCTCCGTGGCCTGGCCTACTGCCACCGGCAGAAGGTGCTACACCGAGACCTCAAGCCCCA
GAACCTGCTCATCAACGAGAGGGGAGAGCTCAAGCTGGCTGACTTTGGCCTGGCCCGAGCCAAGTCAATC
CCAACAAAGACATACGACAATGAGGTGGTGACACTGTGGTACCGGCCCCCTGACATCCTGCTTGGGTCCA
CGGACTACTCCACTCAGATTGACATGTGGGGTGTGGGCTGCATCTTCTATGAGATGGCCACAGGCCGTCC
CCTCTTTCCGGGCTCCACGGTGGAGGAACAGCTACACTTCATCTTCCGTATCTTAGGAACCCCAACTGAG
GAGACGTGGCCAGGCATCCTGTCCAACGAGGAGTTCAAGACATACAACTACCCCAAGTACCGAGCCGAGG
CCCTTTTGAGCCACGCACCCCGACTTGATAGCGACGGGGCCGACCTCCTCACCAAGCTGTTGCAGTTTGA
GGGTCGAAATCGGATCTCCGCAGAGGATGCCATGAAACATCCATTCTTCCTCAGTCTGGGGG
