>Addgene plasmid #39053 | PCTK1 | addgene partial sequence | sequence record 53349 | T7_term
GGTGGTGGTGGTGCTCGAGTGCGGCGCTAGCATTGTCGACGGAGCTCGAATTCGGATCCTCAATGGTGGT
GATGATGGTGCGCAGACCGAAGGCTGGCCTCCTTTTGTAGCTGAATCTCCTTTAGTGCAAATATGGAAGT
AGTGTCAGGAAGTTTGTGGATCCGCTCCCCCAGACTGAGGAAGAATGGATGTTTCATGGCATCCTCTGCG
GAGATCCGATTTCGACCCTCAAACTGCAACAGCTTGGTGAGGAGGTCGGCCCCGTCGCTATCAAGTCGGG
GTGCGTGGCTCAAAAGGGCCTCGGCTCGGTACTTGGGGTAGTTGTATGTCTTGAACTCCTCGTTGGACAG
GATGCCTGGCCACGTCTCCTCAGTTGGGGTTCCTAAGATACGGAAGATGAAGTGTAGCTGTTCCTCCACC
GTGGAGCCCGGAAAGAGGGGACGGCCTGTGGCCATCTCATAGAAGATGCAGCCCACACCCCACATGTCAA
TCTGAGTGGAGTAGTCCGTGGACCCAAGCAGGATGTCAGGGGGCCGGTACCACAGTGTCACCACCTCATT
GTCGTATGTCTTTGTTGGGATTGACTTGGCTCGGGCCAGGCCAAAGTCAGCCAGCTTGAGCTCTCCCCTC
TCGTTGATGAGCAGGTTCTGGGGCTTGAGGTCTCGGTGTAGCACCTTCTGCCGGTGGCAGTAGGCCAGGC
CACGGAGCA
